>Addgene plasmid #40991 | pBABEpuro-ERBB2 S310F | addgene full sequence | sequence record 309667 | Addgene NGS Result
GGCCAGACTGTTACCACTCCCTTAAGTTTGACCTTAGGTCACTGGAAAGATGTCGAGCGGATCGCTCACA
ACCAGTCGGTAGATGTCAAGAAGAGACGTTGGGTTACCTTCTGCTCTGCAGAATGGCCAACCTTTAACGT
CGGATGGCCGCGAGACGGCACCTTTAACCGAGACCTCATCACCCAGGTTAAGATCAAGGTCTTTTCACCT
GGCCCGCATGGACACCCAGACCAGGTCCCCTACATCGTGACCTGGGAAGCCTTGGCTTTTGACCCCCCTC
CCTGGGTCAAGCCCTTTGTACACCCTAAGCCTCCGCCTCCTCTTCCTCCATCCGCCCCGTCTCTCCCCCT
TGAACCTCCTCGTTCGACCCCGCCTCGATCCTCCCTTTATCCAGCCCTCACTCCTTCTCTAGGCGCCGGC
CGGATCCCAGTGTGGTGGTACATCACAAGTTTGTACAAAAAAGTTGGCATGGAGCTGGCGGCCTTGTGCC
GCTGGGGGCTCCTCCTCGCCCTCTTGCCCCCCGGAGCCGCGAGCACCCAAGTGTGCACCGGCACAGACAT
GAAGCTGCGGCTCCCTGCCAGTCCCGAGACCCACCTGGACATGCTCCGCCACCTCTACCAGGGCTGCCAG
GTGGTGCAGGGAAACCTGGAACTCACCTACCTGCCCACCAATGCCAGCCTGTCCTTCCTGCAGGATATCC
AGGAGGTGCAGGGCTACGTGCTCATCGCTCACAACCAAGTGAGGCAGGTCCCACTGCAGAGGCTGCGGAT
TGTGCGAGGCACCCAGCTCTTTGAGGACAACTATGCCCTGGCCGTGCTAGACAATGGAGACCCGCTGAAC
AATACCACCCCTGTCACAGGGGCCTCCCCAGGAGGCCTGCGGGAGCTGCAGCTTCGAAGCCTCACAGAGA
TCTTGAAAGGAGGGGTCTTGATCCAGCGGAACCCCCAGCTCTGCTACCAGGACACGATTTTGTGGAAGGA
CATCTTCCACAAGAACAACCAGCTGGCTCTCACACTGATAGACACCAACCGCTCTCGGGCCTGCCACCCC
TGTTCTCCGATGTGTAAGGGCTCCCGCTGCTGGGGAGAGAGTTCTGAGGATTGTCAGAGCCTGACGCGCA
CTGTCTGTGCCGGTGGCTGTGCCCGCTGCAAGGGGCCACTGCCCACTGACTGCTGCCATGAGCAGTGTGC
TGCCGGCTGCACGGGCCCCAAGCACTCTGACTGCCTGGCCTGCCTCCACTTCAACCACAGTGGCATCTGT
GAGCTGCACTGCCCAGCCCTGGTCACCTACAACACAGACACGTTTGAGTCCATGCCCAATCCCGAGGGCC
GGTATACATTCGGCGCCAGCTGTGTGACTGCCTGTCCCTACAACTACCTTTCTACGGACGTGGGATTCTG
CACCCTCGTCTGCCCCCTGCACAACCAAGAGGTGACAGCAGAGGATGGAACACAGCGGTGTGAGAAGTGC
AGCAAGCCCTGTGCCCGAGTGTGCTATGGTCTGGGCATGGAGCACTTGCGAGAGGTGAGGGCAGTTACCA
GTGCCAATATCCAGGAGTTTGCTGGCTGCAAGAAGATCTTTGGGAGCCTGGCATTTCTGCCGGAGAGCTT
TGATGGGGACCCAGCCTCCAACACTGCCCCGCTCCAGCCAGAGCAGCTCCAAGTGTTTGAGACTCTGGAA
GAGATCACAGGTTACCTATACATCTCAGCATGGCCGGACAGCCTGCCTGACCTCAGCGTCTTCCAGAACC
TGCAAGTAATCCGGGGACGAATTCTGCACAATGGCGCCTACTCGCTGACCCTGCAAGGGCTGGGCATCAG
CTGGCTGGGGCTGCGCTCACTGAGGGAACTGGGCAGTGGACTGGCCCTCATCCACCATAACACCCACCTC
TGCTTCGTGCACACGGTGCCCTGGGACCAGCTCTTTCGGAACCCGCACCAAGCTCTGCTCCACACTGCCA
ACCGGCCAGAGGACGAGTGTGTGGGCGAGGGCCTGGCCTGCCACCAGCTGTGCGCCCGAGGGCACTGCTG
GGGTCCAGGGCCCACCCAGTGTGTCAACTGCAGCCAGTTCCTTCGGGGCCAGGAGTGCGTGGAGGAATGC
CGAGTACTGCAGGGGCTCCCCAGGGAGTATGTGAATGCCAGGCACTGTTTGCCGTGCCACCCTGAGTGTC
AGCCCCAGAATGGCTCAGTGACCTGTTTTGGACCGGAGGCTGACCAGTGTGTGGCCTGTGCCCACTATAA
GGACCCTCCCTTCTGCGTGGCCCGCTGCCCCAGCGGTGTGAAACCTGACCTCTCCTACATGCCCATCTGG
AAGTTTCCAGATGAGGAGGGCGCATGCCAGCCTTGCCCCATCAACTGCACCCACTCCTGTGTGGACCTGG
ATGACAAGGGCTGCCCCGCCGAGCAGAGAGCCAGCCCTCTGACGTCCATCATCTCTGCGGTGGTTGGCAT
TCTGCTGGTCGTGGTCTTGGGGGTGGTCTTTGGGATCCTCATCAAGCGACGGCAGCAGAAGATCCGGAAG
TACACGATGCGGAGACTGCTGCAGGAAACGGAGCTGGTGGAGCCGCTGACACCTAGCGGAGCGATGCCCA
ACCAGGCGCAGATGCGGATCCTGAAAGAGACGGAGCTGAGGAAGGTGAAGGTGCTTGGATCTGGCGCTTT
TGGCACAGTCTACAAGGGCATCTGGATCCCTGATGGGGAGAATGTGAAAATTCCAGTGGCCATCAAAGTG
TTGAGGGAAAACACATCCCCCAAAGCCAACAAAGAAATCTTAGACGAAGCATACGTGATGGCTGGTGTGG
GCTCCCCATATGTCTCCCGCCTTCTGGGCATCTGCCTGACATCCACGGTGCAGCTGGTGACACAGCTTAT
GCCCTATGGCTGCCTCTTAGACCATGTCCGGGAAAACCGCGGACGCCTGGGCTCCCAGGACCTGCTGAAC
TGGTGTATGCAGATTGCCAAGGGGATGAGCTACCTGGAGGATGTGCGGCTCGTACACAGGGACTTGGCCG
CTCGGAACGTGCTGGTCAAGAGTCCCAACCATGTCAAAATTACAGACTTCGGGCTGGCTCGGCTGCTGGA
CATTGACGAGACAGAGTACCATGCAGATGGGGGCAAGGTGCCCATCAAGTGGATGGCGCTGGAGTCCATT
CTCCGCCGGCGGTTCACCCACCAGAGTGATGTGTGGAGTTATGGTGTGACTGTGTGGGAGCTGATGACTT
TTGGGGCCAAACCTTACGATGGGATCCCAGCCCGGGAGATCCCTGACCTGCTGGAAAAGGGGGAGCGGCT
GCCCCAGCCCCCCATCTGCACCATTGATGTCTACATGATCATGGTCAAATGTTGGATGATTGACTCTGAA
TGTCGGCCAAGATTCCGGGAGTTGGTGTCTGAATTCTCCCGCATGGCCAGGGACCCCCAGCGCTTTGTGG
TCATCCAGAATGAGGACTTGGGCCCAGCCAGTCCCTTGGACAGCACCTTCTACCGCTCACTGCTGGAGGA
CGATGACATGGGGGACCTGGTGGATGCTGAGGAGTATCTGGTACCCCAGCAGGGCTTCTTCTGTCCAGAC
CCTGCCCCGGGCGCTGGGGGCATGGTCCACCACAGGCACCGCAGCTCATCTACCAGGAGTGGCGGTGGGG
ACCTGACACTAGGGCTGGAGCCCTCTGAAGAGGAGGCCCCCAGGTCTCCACTGGCACCCTCCGAAGGGGC
TGGCTCCGATGTATTTGATGGTGACCTGGGAATGGGGGCAGCCAAGGGGCTGCAAAGCCTCCCCACACAT
GACCCCAGCCCTCTACAGCGGTACAGTGAGGACCCCACAGTACCCCTGCCCTCTGAGACTGATGGCTACG
TTGCCCCCCTGACCTGCAGCCCCCAGCCTGAATATGTGAACCAGCCAGATGTTCGGCCCCAGCCCCCTTC
GCCCCGAGAGGGCCCTCTGCCTGCTGCCCGACCTGCTGGTGCCACTCTGGAAAGGCCCAAGACTCTCTCC
CCAGGGAAGAATGGGGTCGTCAAAGACGTTTTTGCCTTTGGGGGTGCCGTGGAGAACCCCGAGTACTTGA
CACCCCAGGGAGGAGCTGCCCCTCAGCCCCACCCTCCTCCTGCCTTCAGCCCAGCCTTCGACAACCTCTA
TTACTGGGACCAGGACCCACCAGAGCGGGGGGCTCCACCCAGCACCTTCAAAGGGACACCTACGGCAGAG
AACCCAGAGTACCTGGGTCTGGACGTGCCAGTGTGACCAACTTTCTTGTACAAAGTGGTGATGTAGGAAT
TCGCCAGCACAGTGGTCGACCCTGTGGAATGTGTGTCAGTTAGGGTGTGGAAAGTCCCCAGGCTCCCCAG
CAGGCAGAAGTATGCAAAGCATGCATCTCAATTAGTCAGCAACCAGGTGTGGAAAGTCCCCAGGCTCCCC
AGCAGGCAGAAGTATGCAAAGCATGCATCTCAATTAGTCAGCAACCATAGTCCCGCCCCTAACTCCGCCC
ATCCCGCCCCTAACTCCGCCCAGTTCCGCCCATTCTCCGCCCCATGGCTGACTAATTTTTTTTATTTATG
CAGAGGCCGAGGCCGCCTCGGCCTCTGAGCTATTCCAGAAGTAGTGAGGAGGCTTTTTTGGAGGCCTAGG
CTTTTGCAAAAAGCTTACCATGACCGAGTACAAGCCCACGGTGCGCCTCGCCACCCGCGACGACGTCCCC
AGGGCCGTACGCACCCTCGCCGCCGCGTTCGCCGACTACCCCGCCACGCGCCACACCGTCGATCCGGACC
GCCACATCGAGCGGGTCACCGAGCTGCAAGAACTCTTCCTCACGCGCGTCGGGCTCGACATCGGCAAGGT
GTGGGTCGCGGACGACGGCGCCGCGGTGGCGGTCTGGACCACGCCGGAGAGCGTCGAAGCGGGGGCGGTG
TTCGCCGAGATCGGCCCGCGCATGGCCGAGTTGAGCGGTTCCCGGCTGGCCGCGCAGCAACAGATGGAAG
GCCTCCTGGCGCCGCACCGGCCCAAGGAGCCCGCGTGGTTCCTGGCCACCGTCGGCGTCTCGCCCGACCA
CCAGGGCAAGGGTCTGGGCAGCGCCGTCGTGCTCCCCGGAGTGGAGGCGGCCGAGCGCGCCGGGGTGCCC
GCCTTCCTGGAGACCTCCGCGCCCCGCAACCTCCCCTTCTACGAGCGGCTCGGCTTCACCGTCACCGCCG
ACGTCGAGGTGCCCGAAGGACCGCGCACCTGGTGCATGACCCGCAAGCCCGGTGCCTGACGCCCGCCCCA
CGACCCGCAGCGCCCGACCGAAAGGAGCGCACGACCCCATGCATCGATAAAATAAAAGATTTTATTTAGT
CTCCAGAAAAAGGGGGGAATGAAAGACCCCACCTGTAGGTTTGGCAAGCTAGCTTAAGTAACGCCATTTT
GCAAGGCATGGAAAAATACATAACTGAGAATAGAGAAGTTCAGATCAAGGTCAGGAACAGATGGAACAGC
TGAATATGGGCCAAACAGGATATCTGTGGTAAGCAGTTCCTGCCCCGGCTCAGGGCCAAGAACAGATGGA
ACAGCTGAATATGGGCCAAACAGGATATCTGTGGTAAGCAGTTCCTGCCCCGGCTCAGGGCCAAGAACAG
ATGGTCCCCAGATGCGGTCCAGCCCTCAGCAGTTTCTAGAGAACCATCAGATGTTTCCAGGGTGCCCCAA
GGACCTGAAATGACCCTGTGCCTTATTTGAACTAACCAATCAGTTCGCTTCTCGCTTCTGTTCGCGCGCT
TCTGCTCCCCGAGCTCAATAAAAGAGCCCACAACCCCTCACTCGGGGCGCCAGTCCTCCGATTGACTGAG
TCGCCCGGGTACCCGTGTATCCAATAAACCCTCTTGCAGTTGCATCCGACTTGTGGTCTCGCTGTTCCTT
GGGAGGGTCTCCTCTGAGTGATTGACTACCCGTCAGCGGGGGTCTTTCACATGCAGCATGTATCAAAATT
AATTTGGTTTTTTTTCTTAAGTATTTACATTAAATGGCCATAGTTGCATTAATGAATCGGCCAACGCGCG
GGGAGAGGCGGTTTGCGTATTGGGCGCTCTTCCGCTTCCTCGCTCACTGACTCGCTGCGCTCGGTCGTTC
GGCTGCGGCGAGCGGTATCAGCTCACTCAAAGGCGGTAATACGGTTATCCACAGAATCAGGGGATAACGC
AGGAAAGAACATGTGAGCAAAAGGCCAGCAAAAGGCCAGGAACCGTAAAAAGGCCGCGTTGCTGGCGTTT
TTCCATAGGCTCCGCCCCCCTGACGAGCATCACAAAAATCGACGCTCAAGTCAGAGGTGGCGAAACCCGA
CAGGACTATAAAGATACCAGGCGTTTCCCCCTGGAAGCTCCCTCGTGCGCTCTCCTGTTCCGACCCTGCC
GCTTACCGGATACCTGTCCGCCTTTCTCCCTTCGGGAAGCGTGGCGCTTTCTCATAGCTCACGCTGTAGG
TATCTCAGTTCGGTGTAGGTCGTTCGCTCCAAGCTGGGCTGTGTGCACGAACCCCCCGTTCAGCCCGACC
GCTGCGCCTTATCCGGTAACTATCGTCTTGAGTCCAACCCGGTAAGACACGACTTATCGCCACTGGCAGC
AGCCACTGGTAACAGGATTAGCAGAGCGAGGTATGTAGGCGGTGCTACAGAGTTCTTGAAGTGGTGGCCT
AACTACGGCTACACTAGAAGAACAGTATTTGGTATCTGCGCTCTGCTGAAGCCAGTTACCTTCGGAAAAA
GAGTTGGTAGCTCTTGATCCGGCAAACAAACCACCGCTGGTAGCGGTGGTTTTTTTGTTTGCAAGCAGCA
GATTACGCGCAGAAAAAAAGGATCTCAAGAAGATCCTTTGATCTTTTCTACGGGGTCTGACGCTCAGTGG
AACGAAAACTCACGTTAAGGGATTTTGGTCATGAGATTATCAAAAAGGATCTTCACCTAGATCCTTTTGC
GGCCGCAAATCAATCTAAAGTATATATGAGTAAACTTGGTCTGACAGTTACCAATGCTTAATCAGTGAGG
CACCTATCTCAGCGATCTGTCTATTTCGTTCATCCATAGTTGCCTGACTCCCCGTCGTGTAGATAACTAC
GATACGGGAGGGCTTACCATCTGGCCCCAGTGCTGCAATGATACCGCGAGACCCACGCTCACCGGCTCCA
GATTTATCAGCAATAAACCAGCCAGCCGGAAGGGCCGAGCGCAGAAGTGGTCCTGCAACTTTATCCGCCT
CCATCCAGTCTATTAATTGTTGCCGGGAAGCTAGAGTAAGTAGTTCGCCAGTTAATAGTTTGCGCAACGT
TGTTGCCATTGCTACAGGCATCGTGGTGTCACGCTCGTCGTTTGGTATGGCTTCATTCAGCTCCGGTTCC
CAACGATCAAGGCGAGTTACATGATCCCCCATGTTGTGCAAAAAAGCGGTTAGCTCCTTCGGTCCTCCGA
TCGTTGTCAGAAGTAAGTTGGCCGCAGTGTTATCACTCATGGTTATGGCAGCACTGCATAATTCTCTTAC
TGTCATGCCATCCGTAAGATGCTTTTCTGTGACTGGTGAGTACTCAACCAAGTCATTCTGAGAATAGTGT
ATGCGGCGACCGAGTTGCTCTTGCCCGGCGTCAATACGGGATAATACCGCGCCACATAGCAGAACTTTAA
AAGTGCTCATCATTGGAAAACGTTCTTCGGGGCGAAAACTCTCAAGGATCTTACCGCTGTTGAGATCCAG
TTCGATGTAACCCACTCGTGCACCCAACTGATCTTCAGCATCTTTTACTTTCACCAGCGTTTCTGGGTGA
GCAAAAACAGGAAGGCAAAATGCCGCAAAAAAGGGAATAAGGGCGACACGGAAATGTTGAATACTCATAC
TCTTCCTTTTTCAATATTATTGAAGCATTTATCAGGGTTATTGTCTCATGAGCGGATACATATTTGAATG
TATTTAGAAAAATAAACAAATAGGGGTTCCGCGCACATTTCCCCGAAAAGTGCCACCTGCAGCCTGAATA
TGGGCCAAACAGGATATCTGTGGTAAGCAGTTCCTGCCCCGGCTCAGGGCCAAGAACAGATGGAACAGCT
GAATATGGGCCAAACAGGATATCTGTGGTAAGCAGTTCCTGCCCCGGCTCAGGGCCAAGAACAGATGGTC
CCCAGATGCGGTCCAGCCCTCAGCAGTTTCTAGAGAACCATCAGATGTTTCCAGGGTGCCCCAAGGACCT
GAAATGACCCTGTGCCTTATTTGAACTAACCAATCAGTTCGCTTCTCGCTTCTGTTCGCGCGCTTCTGCT
CCCCGAGCTCAATAAAAGAGCCCACAACCCCTCACTCGGGGCGCCAGTCCTCCGATTGACTGAGTCGCCC
GGGTACCCGTGTATCCAATAAACCCTCTTGCAGTTGCATCCGACTTGTGGTCTCGCTGTTCCTTGGGAGG
GTCTCCTCTGAGTGATTGACTACCCGTCAGCGGGGGTCTTTCATTTGGGGGCTCGTCCGGGATCGGGAGA
CCCCTGCCCAGGGACCACCGACCCACCACCGGGAGGCAAGCTGGCCAGCAACTTATCTGTGTCTGTCCGA
TTGTCTAGTGTCTATGACTGATTTTATGCGCCTGCGTCGGTACTAGTTAGCTAACTAGCTCTGTATCTGG
CGGACCCGTGGTGGAACTGACGAGTTCTGAACACCCGGCCGCAACCCTGGGAGACGTCCCAGGGACTTTG
GGGGCCGTTTTTGTGGCCCGACCTGAGGAAGGGAGTCGATGTGGAATCCGACCCCGTCAGGATATGTGGT
TCTGGTAGGAGACGAGAACCTAAAACAGTTCCCGCCTCCGTCTGAATTTTTGCTTTCGGTTTGGAACCGA
AGCCGCGCGTCTTGTCTGCTGCAGCGCTGCAGCATCGTTCTGTGTTGTCTCTGTCTGACTGTGTTTCTGT
ATTTGTCTGAAAATTAG
Features (pLannotate 1.2.2; 14 found; start..end, strand, type, name):
      1..417     +  CDS            gag (truncated): truncated Moloney murine leukemia virus (MMLV) gag gene lacking the start codon
    446..463     +  protein_bind   attB1 (fragment): mutant version of attB; core recombination site for the Gateway® BP reaction BP Clonase™
    469..4233    +  CDS            ERBB2: ERBB2_HUMAN - Also known as HER2, MLN19, NEU, NGL. Experimental evidence at protein level: Swiss-Prot protein existence level 1. In the nucleus is involved in transcriptional regulation. Associates with the 5'-TCAAATTC-3' sequence in the PTGS2/COX-2 promoter and activates its transcription. Implicated in transcriptional activation of CDKN1A; the function involves STAT3 and SRC. Involved in the transcription of rRNA genes by RNA Pol I and enhances protein synthesis and cell growth. From Homo sapiens (Human).
   4241..4258    -  protein_bind   attB2 (fragment): mutant version of attB; core recombination site for the Gateway® BP reaction BP Clonase™
   4301..4630    +  promoter       SV40 promoter: SV40 enhancer and early promoter
   4640..5239    +  CDS            PuroR: puromycin N-acetyltransferase; pac from Streptomyces alboniger; confers resistance to puromycin
   5338..5459    +  LTR            3' LTR (ΔU3) (fragment): self-inactivating 3' long terminal repeat (LTR) from Moloney murine leukemia virus
   5460..5929    +  LTR            LTR: long terminal repeat from Moloney murine leukemia virus
   5995..6047    -  CDS            lacI (fragment): lac repressor; lacI; The lac repressor binds to the lac operator to inhibit transcription in E. coli. This inhibition can be relieved by adding lactose or isopropyl-β-D-thiogalactopyranoside (IPTG).
   6230..6818    -  rep_origin     ori: high-copy-number ColE1/pMB1/pBR322/pUC origin of replication
   6978..7838    -  CDS            AmpR: β-lactamase; bla; confers resistance to ampicillin, carbenicillin, and related antibiotics
   7839..7943    -  promoter       AmpR promoter: bla
   7974..8443    +  LTR            LTR: long terminal repeat from Moloney murine leukemia virus
   8567..8841    +  misc_feature   MESV Ψ (fragment): packaging signal of murine embryonic stem cell virus
