[The description below was written by a language model from this plasmid's Addgene catalogue record and pLannotate feature annotations shown in this document.]
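Description:
pBABEpuro-ERBB2 S310F is a Moloney murine leukemia virus-based retroviral expression vector built on the pBABE-puro backbone, carrying the full-length human ERBB2 (HER2) coding sequence with the S310F substitution, a mutation in the extracellular domain of the receptor. The total size is about 9 kb, of which the insert accounts for roughly 3.8 kb. In bacteria it is maintained through a high-copy ColE1/pUC-type origin and selected with ampicillin via the β-lactamase gene and its native promoter.

The proviral portion is bounded by MoMLV long terminal repeats. Downstream of the 5′ LTR lie a packaging signal (annotated as an MESV Ψ fragment) and a truncated gag segment lacking its start codon, which together support efficient encapsidation of the genomic RNA when the plasmid is introduced into a packaging cell line supplying the viral proteins in trans. The ERBB2 open reading frame follows, flanked by attB1 and attB2 remnants that reflect its introduction by Gateway recombination. No separate internal promoter is annotated upstream of it, so expression is presumably driven from the 5′ LTR, as is usual for pBABE vectors. An SV40 enhancer/early promoter then drives puromycin N-acetyltransferase, allowing selection of stably transduced mammalian cells. The feature table also labels a short fragment beside the 3′ LTR as a self-inactivating ΔU3 element, but a full LTR annotation sits directly next to it, so this is probably an annotation match and not evidence of a self-inactivating design.

The construct is suited to stable retroviral delivery of mutant ERBB2 into mammalian cells. The associated publication concerns the functional analysis of receptor tyrosine kinase mutations found in lung cancer, including oncogenic extracellular domain mutations of ERBB2.
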