Addgene plasmid #40991: pBABEpuro-ERBB2 S310F
Depositing lab: Matthew Meyerson. Depositing organization: Broad Institute. Publication: Functional analysis of receptor tyrosine kinase mutations in lung cancer identifies oncogenic extracellular domain mutations of ERBB2. Greulich H, Kaplan B, Mertins P, Chen TH, Tanaka KE, Yun CH, Zhang X, Lee SH, Cho J, Ambrogio L, Liao R, Imielinski M, Banerji S, Berger AH, Lawrence MS, Zhang J, Pho NH, Walker SR, Winckler W, Getz G, Frank D, Hahn WC, Eck MJ, Mani DR, Jaffe JD, Carr SA, Wong KK, Meyerson M. Proc Natl Acad Sci U S A. 2012 Sep 4;109(36):14476-81. Epub 2012 Aug 20. 10.1073/pnas.1203201109 PubMed 22908275.
Backbone
  Vector backbone: pBABE-puro
  Backbone size w/o insert (bp): 5200
  Total vector size (bp): 9000
  Vector type: Mammalian Expression, Retroviral
  Selectable markers: Puromycin
Growth in bacteria
  Bacterial resistance: Ampicillin, 100 μg/mL
  Growth temperature: 37°C
  Growth strain: DH5alpha
  Copy number: High Copy
Gene/Insert
  Gene/Insert name: ERBB2 (alt name: HER2)
  Species: H. sapiens (human)
  Insert size (bp): 3768
  Mutation: S310F
  GenBank ID: NM_004448.2
  Entrez Gene: ERBB2 (a.k.a. CD340, HER-2, HER-2/neu, HER2, MLN 19, MLN-19, NEU, NGL, TKR1, VSCN2, c-ERB-2, c-ERB2, p185(erbB2))
  Cloning method: Gateway Cloning
  Sequencing primers: 5′ TTTGTACACCCTAAGCCTC; 3′ GCATACTTCTGCCTGCTG
Terms and licenses: Academic/Nonprofit Terms; Industry Terms: Not Available to Industry
How to cite: pBABEpuro-ERBB2 S310F was a gift from Matthew Meyerson (Addgene plasmid # 40991 ; http://n2t.net/addgene:40991 ; RRID:Addgene_40991)
