>Addgene plasmid #40991 | pBABEpuro-ERBB2 S310F | addgene partial sequence | sequence record 55281 | pBabe3 5'-ACCCTAACTGACACACATTCC-3'
ATCACCACTTTGTACAAGAAAGTTGGTCACACTGGCACGTCCAGACCCAGGTACTCTGGGTTCTCTGCCG
TAGGTGTCCCTTTGAAGGTGCTGGGTGGAGCCCCCCGCTCTGGTGGGTCCTGGTCCCAGTAATAGAGGTT
GTCGAAGGCTGGGCTGAAGGCAGGAGGAGGGTGGGGCTGAGGGGCAGCTCCTCCCTGGGGTGTCAAGTAC
TCGGGGTTCTCCACGGCACCCCCAAAGGCAAAAACGTCTTTGACGACCCCATTCTTCCCTGGGGAGAGAG
TCTTGGGCCTTTCCAGAGTGGCACCAGCAGGTCGGGCAGCAGGCAGAGGGCCCTCTCGGGGCGAAGGGGG
CTGGGGCCGAACATCTGGCTGGTTCACATATTCAGGCTGGGGGCTGCAGGTCAGGGGGGCAACGTAGCCA
TCAGTCTCAGAGGGCAGGGGTACTGTGGGGTCCTCACTGTACCGCTGTAGAGGGCTGGGGTCATGTGTGG
GGAGGCTTTGCAGCCCCTTGGCTGCCCCCATTCCCAGGTCACCATCAAATACATCGGAGCCAGCCCCTTC
GGAGGGTGCCAGTGGAGACCTGGGGGCCTCCTCTTCAGAGGGCTCCAGCCCTAGTGTCAGGTCCCCACCG
CCACTCCTGGTAGATGAGCTGCGGTGCCTGTGGTGGACCATGCCCCCAGCGCCCGGGGCAGGGTCTGGAC
AGAAGAAGCCCTGCTGGGGTACCAGATACTCCTCAGCATCCACCAGGTCCCCCATGTCATCGTCCTCCAG
CAGTGAGCGGTAGAAGGTGCTGTCCAAGGGAC
