>Addgene plasmid #40991 | pBABEpuro-ERBB2 S310F | addgene partial sequence | sequence record 55482 | hERBB2-F2 5'-tgcctccacttcaaccacag-3'
CACAGACACGTTTGAGTCCATGCCCAATCCCGAGGGCCGGTATACATTCGGCGCCAGCTGTGTGACTGCC
TGTCCCTACAACTACCTTTCTACGGACGTGGGATTCTGCACCCTCGTCTGCCCCCTGCACAACCAAGAGG
TGACAGCAGAGGATGGAACACAGCGGTGTGAGAAGTGCAGCAAGCCCTGTGCCCGAGTGTGCTATGGTCT
GGGCATGGAGCACTTGCGAGAGGTGAGGGCAGTTACCAGTGCCAATATCCAGGAGTTTGCTGGCTGCAAG
AAGATCTTTGGGAGCCTGGCATTTCTGCCGGAGAGCTTTGATGGGGACCCAGCCTCCAACACTGCCCCGC
TCCAGCCAGAGCAGCTCCAAGTGTTTGAGACTCTGGAAGAGATCACAGGTTACCTATACATCTCAGCATG
GCCGGACAGCCTGCCTGACCTCAGCGTCTTCCAGAACCTGCAAGTAATCCGGGGACGAATTCTGCACAAT
GGCGCCTACTCGCTGACCCTGCAAGGGCTGGGCATCAGCTGGCTGGGGCTGCGCTCACTGAGGGAACTGG
GCAGTGGACTGGCCCTCATCCACCATAACACCCACCTCTGCTTCGTGCACACGGTGCCCTGGGACCAGCT
CTTTCGGAACCCGCACCAAGCTCTGCTCCACACTGCCAACCGGCCAGAGGACGAGTGTGTGGGCGAGGGC
CTGGCCTGCCACCAGCTGTGCGCCCGAGGGCACTGCTGGGGTCCAGGGCCCACCCAGTGTGTCAACTGCA
GCCAGTTCCTTCGGGGCCAGGAGTGCGT
